Addgene plasmid #183582: pKDR-TetOn.9
Purpose: One in a series of plasmids to titrate levels of expressed protein to levels of endogenous protein (attenuated Tet-On promoter, Fig 3)
Depositing lab: Erik Dent. Depositing organization: University of Wisconsin, Madison. Publication: A Single Transcript Knockdown-Replacement Strategy Employing 5' UTR Secondary Structures to Precisely Titrate Rescue Protein Translation. Millette MM, Holland ED, Tenpas TJ, Dent EW. Front Genome Ed. 2022 Mar 28;4:803375. doi: 10.3389/fgeed.2022.803375. eCollection 2022. PubMed 35419562.
Backbone
  Vector backbone: pKDR
  Vector type: Mammalian Expression
Growth in bacteria
  Bacterial resistance: Ampicillin, 100 μg/mL
  Growth temperature: 37°C
  Growth strain: DH5alpha
  Copy number: High Copy
Gene/Insert
  Gene/Insert name: Attenuator Sequence 9
  Species: Other
  Promoter: Tet-On
  Cloning method: Gibson Cloning
Terms and licenses: Academic/Nonprofit Terms; Industry Terms: Not Available to Industry
How to cite: pKDR-TetOn.9 was a gift from Erik Dent (Addgene plasmid # 183582 ; http://n2t.net/addgene:183582 ; RRID:Addgene_183582)
