[The description below was written by a language model from this plasmid's Addgene catalogue record and pLannotate feature annotations shown in this document.]
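Description:
pKDR-TetOn.9 is a roughly 7.1 kb mammalian expression plasmid built on the pKDR (knockdown-replacement) backbone. It belongs to a series designed to titrate the level of an expressed protein down toward that of the endogenous protein. It is maintained in E. coli at high copy through a ColE1/pUC-type origin and selected with ampicillin via the β-lactamase gene. The backbone also carries an SV40 origin and poly(A) signal, along with remnants of lac regulatory sequence that have no evident role in the mammalian cassette.

The payload is a doxycycline-inducible, single-transcript cassette. A tight TRE promoter (seven tet operators upstream of a minimal CMV promoter) drives mClover3, followed by an EMCV IRES and mScarlet-I, so green and red fluorescent proteins are translated from one mRNA by cap-dependent and IRES-dependent initiation respectively. Downstream lies miR-30a 3' flanking sequence, consistent with a miR-30-based shRNA scaffold for knockdown, although no hairpin or 5' flank is annotated and no target is recorded.

The catalogued insert, Attenuator Sequence 9, was introduced by Gibson cloning but does not appear as a feature. The purpose field describes an attenuated Tet-On promoter, and the associated publication concerns 5' UTR secondary structures that reduce translation. The element may therefore sit in the short unannotated gap between the TRE promoter and mClover3, but the record does not confirm this. A separate human PGK promoter constitutively expresses the reverse tetracycline transactivator rtTA3, terminated by a rabbit β-globin poly(A) signal, which makes the plasmid a self-contained Tet-On system. Comparing the two fluorophores would give a readout of how strongly this attenuator variant dampens expression.
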