Features (pLannotate 1.2.2; 20 found; start..end, strand, type, name):
     56..370     +  promoter       tight TRE promoter: Tet-responsive promoter PTight, consisting of seven tet operator sequences followed by the minimal CMV promoter
    421..1137    +  CDS            mClover3: mClover3 is a basic (constitutively fluorescent) green/yellow fluorescent protein published in 2016, derived from Aequorea victoria. It is reported to be a rapidly-maturing monomer with high acid sensitivity.
   1282..1744    +  misc_feature   IRES: internal ribosome entry site (IRES) of the encephalomyocarditis virus (EMCV)
   1824..2516    +  CDS            mScarlet-I: mScarlet-I is a basic (constitutively fluorescent) red fluorescent protein published in 2016, derived from synthetic construct. It is reported to be a rapidly-maturing monomer with moderate acid sensitivity.
   2723..2849    +  ncRNA          3' miR-30a: sequence downstream of the 71-nt precursor of the human miR-30a microRNA (Zeng et al., 2002) miRNA
   2873..3383    +  promoter       hPGK promoter: human phosphoglycerate kinase 1 promoter
   3393..4090    +  CDS            rtTA3 (fragment): reverse tetracycline transactivator 3 activates expression from Tet-responsive promoters in the presence of doxycycline
   4020..4130    +  CDS            VP48: 3 tandem repeats of the minimal activation domain of herpes simplex virus VP16 (Cheng et al., 2013)
   4187..4242    +  polyA_signal   β-globin poly(A) signal: rabbit β-globin polyadenylation signal (Gil and Proudfoot, 1987)
   4627..4643    -  protein_bind   lac operator: The lac repressor binds to the lac operator to inhibit transcription in E. coli. This inhibition can be relieved by adding lactose or isopropyl-β-D-thiogalactopyranoside (IPTG). lac repressor encoded by lacI
   4651..4681    -  promoter       lac promoter: promoter for the E. coli lac operon
   4696..4717    -  protein_bind   CAP binding site: CAP binding activates transcription in the presence of cAMP. E. coli catabolite activator protein
   4730..4769    -  CDS            lacI (fragment): lac repressor; lacI; The lac repressor binds to the lac operator to inhibit transcription in E. coli. This inhibition can be relieved by adding lactose or isopropyl-β-D-thiogalactopyranoside (IPTG).
   4776..4798    +  promoter       SV40 promoter (fragment): SV40 enhancer and early promoter
   4822..4957    +  rep_origin     SV40 ori: SV40 origin of replication
   4977..5111    +  polyA_signal   SV40 poly(A) signal: SV40 polyadenylation signal
   5113..5167    -  CDS            lacI (fragment): lac repressor; lacI; The lac repressor binds to the lac operator to inhibit transcription in E. coli. This inhibition can be relieved by adding lactose or isopropyl-β-D-thiogalactopyranoside (IPTG).
   5350..5938    -  rep_origin     ori: high-copy-number ColE1/pMB1/pBR322/pUC origin of replication
   6109..6969    -  CDS            AmpR: β-lactamase; bla; confers resistance to ampicillin, carbenicillin, and related antibiotics
   6970..7074    -  promoter       AmpR promoter: bla
>Addgene plasmid #183582 | pKDR-TetOn.9 | addgene full sequence | sequence record 365494 | Addgene NGS Result
CACATTTCCCCGAAAAGTGCCACCTGGTCGTCGACTGGCCGCGAATCGATATGTCGAGTTTACTCCCTAT
CAGTGATAGAGAACGTATGTCGAGTTTACTCCCTATCAGTGATAGAGAACGATGTCGAGTTTACTCCCTA
TCAGTGATAGAGAACGTATGTCGAGTTTACTCCCTATCAGTGATAGAGAACGTATGTCGAGTTTACTCCC
TATCAGTGATAGAGAACGTATGTCGAGTTTATCCCTATCAGTGATAGAGAACGTATGTCGAGTTTACTCC
CTATCAGTGATAGAGAACGTATGTCGAGGTAGGCGTGTACGGTGGGAGGCCTATATAAGCAGAGCTCGTT
TAGTGAACCGTCAGATCGCCTGGAGAAACCGGTCGGCCGCCTCGGCTATACTGCCGAGGCGGCCGCCACC
ATGGTGAGCAAGGGCGAGGAGCTGTTCACCGGGGTGGTGCCCATCCTGGTCGAGCTGGACGGCGACGTAA
ACGGCCACAAGTTCAGCGTCCGCGGCGAGGGCGAGGGCGATGCCACCAACGGCAAGCTGACCCTGAAGTT
CATCTGCACCACCGGCAAGCTGCCCGTGCCCTGGCCCACCCTCGTGACCACCTTCGGCTACGGCGTGGCC
TGCTTCAGCCGCTACCCCGACCACATGAAGCAGCACGACTTCTTCAAGTCCGCCATGCCCGAAGGCTACG
TCCAGGAGCGCACCATCTCTTTCAAGGACGACGGTACCTACAAGACCCGCGCCGAGGTGAAGTTCGAGGG
CGACACCCTGGTGAACCGCATCGAGCTGAAGGGCATCGACTTCAAGGAGGACGGCAACATCCTGGGGCAC
AAGCTGGAGTACAACTTCAACAGCCACTACGTCTATATCACGGCCGACAAGCAGAAGAACTGCATCAAGG
CTAACTTCAAGATCCGCCACAACGTTGAGGACGGCAGCGTGCAGCTCGCCGACCACTACCAGCAGAACAC
CCCCATCGGCGACGGCCCCGTGCTGCTGCCCGACAACCACTACCTGAGCCATCAGTCCAAGCTGAGCAAA
GACCCCAACGAGAAGCGCGATCACATGGTCCTGCTGGAGTTCGTGACCGCCGCCGGGATTACACATGGCA
TGGACGAGCTGTACAAGTAGCCTGCAGGGTCACCTAAATAATTCCGCCCCCCCCTCTCCCTCCCCCCCCC
CTAACGTTACTGGCCGAAGCCGCTTGGAATAAGGCCGGTGTGCGTTTGTCTATATGTTATTTTCCACCAT
ATTGCCGTCTTTTGGCAATGTGAGGGCCCGGAAACCTGGCCCTGTCTTCTTGACGAGCATTCCTAGGGGT
CTTTCCCCTCTCGCCAAAGGAATGCAAGGTCTGTTGAATGTCGTGAAGGAAGCAGTTCCTCTGGAAGCTT
CTTGAAGACAAACAACGTCTGTAGCGACCCTTTGCAGGCAGCGGAACCCCCCACCTGGCGACAGGTGCCT
CTGCGGCCAAAAGCCACGTGTATAAGATACACCTGCAAAGGCGGCACAACCCCAGTGCCACGTTGTGAGT
TGGATAGTTGTGGAAAGAGTCAAATGGCTCTCCTCAAGCGTATTCAACAAGGGGCTGAAGGATGCCCAGA
AGGTACCCCATTGTATGGGATCTGATCTGGGGCCTCGGTGCACATGCTTTACATGTGTTTAGTCGAGGTT
AAAAAAACGTCTAGGCCCCCCGAACCACGGGGACGTGGTTTTCCTTTGAAAAACACGATGATAATATGGC
CACAACCATGGGCTGCACCGTGAGCGCCGAGGACAAGGCGGCGGCCGAGCGCGGCTCTGGTTCCGGCACT
AGTGTGAGTAAAGGAGAGGCCGTTATAAAAGAGTTCATGCGGTTCAAGGTACACATGGAGGGATCAATGA
ACGGACACGAGTTCGAAATCGAAGGGGAAGGAGAGGGCAGGCCCTATGAGGGTACTCAGACCGCCAAACT
CAAAGTGACAAAGGGAGGCCCTTTGCCTTTCTCTTGGGACATCTTGTCACCACAATTTATGTATGGCTCC
CGAGCATTTATAAAACACCCAGCAGACATACCCGATTACTACAAGCAGTCTTTCCCAGAAGGTTTTAAAT
GGGAAAGGGTCATGAACTTTGAGGATGGTGGTGCTGTGACGGTGACGCAGGATACTTCTTTGGAGGACGG
AACACTCATCTACAAGGTAAAGCTCAGGGGCACGAACTTCCCGCCGGACGGACCAGTCATGCAGAAAAAG
ACTATGGGATGGGAGGCTTCCACCGAACGGTTGTATCCCGAGGACGGTGTTTTGAAGGGAGATATAAAAA
TGGCTCTTCGGCTGAAAGATGGAGGCAGATACTTGGCAGATTTTAAGACCACGTATAAGGCAAAAAAACC
AGTGCAAATGCCGGGAGCATATAACGTTGACCGCAAACTGGACATCACCTCACATAACGAGGATTATACA
GTAGTAGAACAGTACGAAAGAAGCGAAGGGAGGCACAGCACCGGGGGTATGGATGAGCTGTATAAGTGAT
AGGCATGCTGTTTGAATGAGGCTTCAGTACTTTACAGAATCGTTGCCTGCACATCTTGGAAACACTTGCT
GGGATTACTTCGACTTCTTAACCCAACAGAAGGCTCGAGAAGGTATATTGCTGTTGACAGTGAGCGCACT
CTTTCTAGGAGGTTGTGATAGTGAAGCCACAGATGTATCACAACCTCCTAGAAAGAGTATGCCTACTGCC
TCGGACTTCAAGGGGCTAGAATTCGAGCAATTATCTTGTTTACTAAAACTGAATACCTTGCTATCTCTTT
GATACATTTTTACAAAGCTGAATTAAAATGGTATAAATTAAATCACTTTTTTCAATTGACGCGTCATGCT
CCGGGGTTGGGGTTGCGCCTTTTCCAAGGCAGCCCTGGGTTTGCGCAGGGACGCGGCTGCTCTGGGCGTG
GTTCCGGGAAACGCAGCGGCGCCGACCCTGGGTCTCGCACATTCTTCACGTCCGTTCGCAGCGTCACCCG
GATCTTCGCCGCTACCCTTGTGGGCCCCCCGGCGACGCTTCCTGCTCCGCCCCTAAGTCGGGAAGGTTCC
TTGCGGTTCGCGGCGTGCCGGACGTGACAAACGGAAGCCGCACGTCTCACTAGTACCCTCGCAGACGGAC
AGCGCCAGGGAGCAATGGCAGCGCGCCGACCGCGATGGGCTGTGGCCAATAGCGGCTGCTCAGCAGGGCG
CGCCGAGAGCAGCGGCCGGGAAGGGGCGGTGCGGGAGGCGGGGTGTGGGGCGGTAGTGTGGGCCCTGTTC
CTGCCCGCGCGGTGTTCCGCATTCTGCAAGCCTCCGGAGCGCACGTCGGCAGTCGGCTCCCTCGTTGACC
GAATCACCGACCTCTCTCCCCAGCAATTCACCATGTCTAGACTGGACAAGAGCAAAGTCATAAACGGAGC
TCTGGAATTACTCAATGGTGTCGGTATCGAAGGCCTGACGACAAGGAAACTCGCTCAAAAGCTGGGAGTT
GAGCAGCCTACCCTGTACTGGCACGTGAAGAACAAGCGGGCCCTGCTCGATGCCCTGCCAATCGAGATGC
TGGACAGGCATCATACCCACTTCTGCCCCCTGGAAGGCGAGTCATGGCAAGACTTTCTGCGGAACAACGC
CAAGTCATACCGCTGTGCTCTCCTCTCACATCGCGACGGGGCTAAAGTGCATCTCGGCACCCGCCCAACA
GAGAAACAGTACGAAACCCTGGAAAATCAGCTCGCGTTCCTGTGTCAGCAAGGCTTCTCCCTGGAGAACG
CACTGTACGCTCTGTCCGCCGTGGGCCACTTTACACTGGGCTGCGTATTGGAGGAACAGGAGCATCAAGT
AGCAAAAGAGGAAAGAGAGACACCTACCACCGATTCTATGCCCCCACTTCTGAGACAAGCAATTGAGCTG
TTCGACCGGCAGGGAGCCGAACCTGCCTTCCTTTTCGGCCTGGAACTAATCATATGTGGCCTGGAGAAAC
AGCTAAAGTGCGAAAGCGGCGGGCCGACCGACGCCCTTGACGATTTTGACTTAGACATGCTCCCAGCCGA
TGCCCTTGACGACTTTGACCTTGATATGCTGCCTGCTGACGCTCTTGACGATTTTGACCTTGACATGCTC
CCCGGGTAACTAAGTAAGGATCGATCCAAGGTACCTTGAGCATCTGACTTCTGGCTAATAAAGGAAATTT
ATTTTCATTGCAATAGTGTGTTGGAATTTTTTGTGTCTCTCACTCGGAAGGACATATGGGAGGGCAAATC
ATTTAAAACATCAGAATGAGTATTTGGTTTAGAGTTTGGCAACATATGCCCATATGCTGGCTGCCATGAA
CAAAGGTTGGCTATAAAGAGGTCATCAGTATATGAAACAGCCCCCTGCTGTCCATTCCTTATTCCATAGA
AAAGCCTTGACTTGAGGTTAGATTTTTTTTATATTTTGTTTTGTGTTATTTTTTTCTTTAACATCCCTAA
AATTTTCCTTACATGTTTTACTAGCCAGATTTTTCCTCCTCTCCTGACTACTCCCAGTCATAGCTGTCCC
TCTTCTCTTATGGAGATCCCTCGACCTGCAGCCCAAGCTTGGCGTAATCATGGTCATAGCTGTTTCCTGT
GTGAAATTGTTATCCGCTCACAATTCCACACAACATACGAGCCGGAAGCATAAAGTGTAAAGCCTGGGGT
GCCTAATGAGTGAGCTAACTCACATTAATTGCGTTGCGCTCACTGCCCGCTTTCCAGTCGGGAAACCTGT
CGTGCCAGCGGATCCGCATCTCAATTAGTCAGCAACCATAGTCCCGCCCCTAACTCCGCCCATCCCGCCC
CTAACTCCGCCCAGTTCCGCCCATTCTCCGCCCCATGGCTGACTAATTTTTTTTATTTATGCAGAGGCCG
AGGCCGCCTCGGCCTCTGAGCTATTCCAGAAGTAGTGAGGAGGCTTTTTTGGAGGCCTAGGCTTTTGCAA
AAAGCTAACTTGTTTATTGCAGCTTATAATGGTTACAAATAAAGCAATAGCATCACAAATTTCACAAATA
AAGCATTTTTTTCACTGCATTCTAGTTGTGGTTTGTCCAAACTCATCAATGTATCTTATCATGTCTGGAT
CCGCTGCATTAATGAATCGGCCAACGCGCGGGGAGAGGCGGTTTGCGTATTGGGCGCTCTTCCGCTTCCT
CGCTCACTGACTCGCTGCGCTCGGTCGTTCGGCTGCGGCGAGCGGTATCAGCTCACTCAAAGGCGGTAAT
ACGGTTATCCACAGAATCAGGGGATAACGCAGGAAAGAACATGTGAGCAAAAGGCCAGCAAAAGGCCAGG
AACCGTAAAAAGGCCGCGTTGCTGGCGTTTTTCCATAGGCTCCGCCCCCCTGACGAGCATCACAAAAATC
GACGCTCAAGTCAGAGGTGGCGAAACCCGACAGGACTATAAAGATACCAGGCGTTTCCCCCTGGAAGCTC
CCTCGTGCGCTCTCCTGTTCCGACCCTGCCGCTTACCGGATACCTGTCCGCCTTTCTCCCTTCGGGAAGC
GTGGCGCTTTCTCATAGCTCACGCTGTAGGTATCTCAGTTCGGTGTAGGTCGTTCGCTCCAAGCTGGGCT
GTGTGCACGAACCCCCCGTTCAGCCCGACCGCTGCGCCTTATCCGGTAACTATCGTCTTGAGTCCAACCC
GGTAAGACACGACTTATCGCCACTGGCAGCAGCCACTGGTAACAGGATTAGCAGAGCGAGGTATGTAGGC
GGTGCTACAGAGTTCTTGAAGTGGTGGCCTAACTACGGCTACACTAGAAGAACAGTATTTGGTATCTGCG
CTCTGCTGAAGCCAGTTACCTTCGGAAAAAGAGTTGGTAGCTCTTGATCCGGCAAACAAACCACCGCTGG
TAGCGGTGGTTTTTTTGTTTGCAAGCAGCAGATTACGCGCAGAAAAAAAGGATCTCAAGAAGATCCTTTG
ATCTTTTCTACGGGGTCTGACGCTCAGTGGAACGAAAACTCACGTTAAGGGATTTTGGTCATGAGATTAT
CAAAAAGGATCTTCACCTAGATCCTTTTAAATTAAAAATGAAGTTTTAAATCAATCTAAAGTATATATGA
GTAAACTTGGTCTGACAGTTACCAATGCTTAATCAGTGAGGCACCTATCTCAGCGATCTGTCTATTTCGT
TCATCCATAGTTGCCTGACTCCCCGTCGTGTAGATAACTACGATACGGGAGGGCTTACCATCTGGCCCCA
GTGCTGCAATGATACCGCGAGACCCACGCTCACCGGCTCCAGATTTATCAGCAATAAACCAGCCAGCCGG
AAGGGCCGAGCGCAGAAGTGGTCCTGCAACTTTATCCGCCTCCATCCAGTCTATTAATTGTTGCCGGGAA
GCTAGAGTAAGTAGTTCGCCAGTTAATAGTTTGCGCAACGTTGTTGCCATTGCTACAGGCATCGTGGTGT
CACGCTCGTCGTTTGGTATGGCTTCATTCAGCTCCGGTTCCCAACGATCAAGGCGAGTTACATGATCCCC
CATGTTGTGCAAAAAAGCGGTTAGCTCCTTCGGTCCTCCGATCGTTGTCAGAAGTAAGTTGGCCGCAGTG
TTATCACTCATGGTTATGGCAGCACTGCATAATTCTCTTACTGTCATGCCATCCGTAAGATGCTTTTCTG
TGACTGGTGAGTACTCAACCAAGTCATTCTGAGAATAGTGTATGCGGCGACCGAGTTGCTCTTGCCCGGC
GTCAATACGGGATAATACCGCGCCACATAGCAGAACTTTAAAAGTGCTCATCATTGGAAAACGTTCTTCG
GGGCGAAAACTCTCAAGGATCTTACCGCTGTTGAGATCCAGTTCGATGTAACCCACTCGTGCACCCAACT
GATCTTCAGCATCTTTTACTTTCACCAGCGTTTCTGGGTGAGCAAAAACAGGAAGGCAAAATGCCGCAAA
AAAGGGAATAAGGGCGACACGGAAATGTTGAATACTCATACTCTTCCTTTTTCAATATTATTGAAGCATT
TATCAGGGTTATTGTCTCATGAGCGGATACATATTTGAATGTATTTAGAAAAATAAACAAATAGGGGTTC
CGCG
